Addgene plasmid #177056: pEPQD1CB0124
Purpose: MoClo Level 1, position 3, transcriptional unit for transient expression of 7-deoxyloganetic acid glucosyl transferase (Cr7-DLGT) from Catharanthus roseus driven by 35S promoter; contains a chloroplast transit peptide
Depositing lab: Nicola Patron. Depositing organization: Earlham Institute. Publication: Reconstitution of monoterpene indole alkaloid biosynthesis in genome engineered Nicotiana benthamiana. Dudley QM, Jo S, Guerrero DAS, Chhetry M, Smedley MA, Harwood WA, Sherden NH, O'Connor SE, Caputi L, Patron NJ. Commun Biol. 2022 Sep 10;5(1):949. doi: 10.1038/s42003-022-03904-w. PubMed 36088516.
Backbone
  Vector backbone: pICH47751
  Vector type: Synthetic Biology
Growth in bacteria
  Bacterial resistance: Ampicillin, 100 μg/mL
  Growth temperature: 37°C
  Growth strain: DH5alpha
  Copy number: High Copy
Gene/Insert
  Gene/Insert name: 7-deoxyloganetic acid glucosyl transferase (Cr7-DLGT) from Catharanthus roseus (alt name: P3_35SshortTMV-cTP_CrDLGT-35Sterm)
  Species: Other
  Cloning method: Restriction Enzyme; 5′ cloning site Unknown (unknown if destroyed); 3′ cloning site Unknown (unknown if destroyed)
  Sequencing primers: 5′ CTGGTGGCAGGATATATTGTGGTG; 3′ GAACCCTGTGGTTGGCATGCACATAC
Terms and licenses: Academic/Nonprofit Terms; Industry Terms: Not Available to Industry
How to cite: pEPQD1CB0124 was a gift from Nicola Patron (Addgene plasmid # 177056 ; http://n2t.net/addgene:177056 ; RRID:Addgene_177056)
