[The description below was written by a language model from this plasmid's Addgene catalogue record and pLannotate feature annotations shown in this document.]
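Description:
pEPQD1CB0124 is a MoClo (Golden Gate modular cloning) Level 1, position 3 plasmid built in the pICH47751 acceptor backbone. It carries a single plant transcriptional unit for transient expression of 7-deoxyloganetic acid glucosyltransferase from Catharanthus roseus (Cr7-DLGT, annotated as UGT709C2/UGT8). The 6.7 kb backbone is a binary-type vector. The expression cassette sits between nopaline-type left and right T-DNA border repeats, so it can be transferred into plant cells by Agrobacterium. A high-copy ColE1/pUC-type origin supports propagation in E. coli, while the incP oriV with its trfA replication initiator gives broad-host-range replication. Selection in bacteria is by ampicillin/carbenicillin resistance through β-lactamase. A short TetR fragment is also annotated in the backbone and appears to be a remnant.

Within the T-DNA, a short form of the CaMV 35S promoter is followed by the tobacco mosaic virus Ω leader, which acts as a translational enhancer. The open reading frame begins with a fragment matching the Nicotiana benthamiana RuBisCO small subunit (rbcS). This corresponds to the chloroplast transit peptide noted in the record and is fused to the N-terminus of the glucosyltransferase to direct it to the plastid. A CaMV 35S polyadenylation signal terminates the unit.

The enzyme glucosylates 7-deoxyloganetic acid, a step in the iridoid branch leading to secologanin. The associated work concerns reconstitution of monoterpene indole alkaloid biosynthesis in Nicotiana benthamiana. As a position 3 Level 1 part, the unit can be used directly for agroinfiltration or assembled with neighbouring Level 1 units into multigene Level 2 constructs.
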