Features (pLannotate 1.2.2; 14 found; start..end, strand, type, name):
    268..292     +  misc_feature   LB T-DNA repeat: left border repeat from nopaline C58 T-DNA
    478..823     +  promoter       CaMV 35S promoter: strong constitutive promoter from cauliflower mosaic virus
    775..821     +  promoter       minimal CaMV 35S promoter: minimal 35S promoter from cauliflower mosaic virus
    852..905     +  misc_feature   TMV Ω: translational enhancer from the tobacco mosaic virus 5'-leader sequence (Gallie et al., 1988)
    914..1093    +  CDS            rbcS (fragment): RBS_NICBE - Experimental evidence at protein level: Swiss-Prot protein existence level 1. (Microbial infection) Required for tobamovirus movement (e.g. tobacco mosaic virus (TMV)). From Nicotiana benthamiana.
   1091..2536    +  CDS            UGT709C2: UGT8_CATRO - Also known as UGT8. Experimental evidence at protein level: Swiss-Prot protein existence level 1. Iridoid glucosyltransferase acting exclusively on 7- deoxyloganetic acid. No activity with 7-deoxyloganetin. Catalyzes the fourth to last step in secologanin biosynthesis. From Catharanthus roseus (Madagascar periwinkle) (Vinca rosea).
   2574..2748    +  polyA_signal   CaMV poly(A) signal: cauliflower mosaic virus polyadenylation signal
   2793..2817    +  misc_feature   RB T-DNA repeat: right border repeat from nopaline C58 T-DNA
   2929..2949    -  CDS            TetR (fragment): tetracycline resistance regulatory protein; tetR
   2976..4121    -  CDS            trfA: TRFA_ECOLX - Experimental evidence at protein level: Swiss-Prot protein existence level 1. Also involved in plasmid copy number control, promoting intermolecular coupling of protein bound iterons at oriV, which inhibits replication initiation. From Escherichia coli.
   4457..5045    -  rep_origin     ori: high-copy-number ColE1/pMB1/pBR322/pUC origin of replication
   5216..6076    -  CDS            AmpR: β-lactamase; bla; confers resistance to ampicillin, carbenicillin, and related antibiotics
   6077..6181    -  promoter       AmpR promoter: bla
   6268..176     -  rep_origin     oriV (across the origin): incP origin of replication
>Addgene plasmid #177056 | pEPQD1CB0124 | addgene full sequence | sequence record 349510 | Addgene NGS Result
CTCAAGTGTCAACGTCCGCCCCTCATCTGTCAGTGAGGGCCAAGTTTTCCGCGAGGTATCCACAACGCCG
GCGGCCGCGGTGTCTCGCACACGGCTTCGACGGCGTTTCTGGCGCGTTTGCAGGGCCATAGACGGCCGCC
AGCCCAGCGGCGAGGGCAACCAGCCCGGTGAGCGTCGCAAAGGAGATCCTGATCTGACTGATGGGCTGCC
TGTATCGAGTGGTGATTTTGTGCCGAGCTGCCGGTCGGGGAGCTGTTGGCTGGCTGGTGGCAGGATATAT
TGTGGTGTAAACAAATTGACGCTTAGACAACTTAATAACACATTGCGGACGTTTTTAATGTACTGGGGTG
GATGCAGTGGGCCCCACTCTGTGAAGACAAACTAGAATTCGAGCTCGGAGGTCAACATGGTGGAGCACGA
CACTCTGGTCTACTCCAAAAATGTCAAAGATACAGTCTCAGAAGATCAAAGGGCTATTGAGACTTTTCAA
CAAAGGATAATTTCGGGAAACCTCCTCGGATTCCATTGCCCAGCTATCTGTCACTTCATCGAAAGGACAG
TAGAAAAGGAAGGTGGCTCCTACAAATGCCATCATTGCGATAAAGGAAAGGCTATCATTCAAGATCTCTC
TGCCGACAGTGGTCCCAAAGATGGACCCCCACCCACGAGGAGCATCGTGGAAAAAGAAGAGGTTCCAACC
ACGTCTACAAAGCAAGTGGATTGATGTGACATCTCCACTGACGTAAGGGATGACGCACAATCCCACTATC
CTTCGCAAGACCCTTCCTCTATATAAGGAAGTTCATTTCATTTGGAGAGGACACGCTACTGTATAAGAGC
TCATTTTTACAACAATTACCAACAACAACAAACAACAAACAACATTACAATTACATTTACAATTATCGAT
AACATGGCTTCTTCTATGCTTTCTTCTGCTGCTGTTGTTGCTACTCGTGCTAGTGCTGCTCAAGCTAGTA
TGGTTGCTCCTTTTACTGGACTTAAGTCTGCTGCTTCTTTTCCTGTTACTAGAAAGCAAAACAACCTTGA
TATTACTTCTATTGCTAGTAACGGAGGAAGAGTTCGAGCAATGGGTTCTCAAGAAACAAATTTGGCTCCT
CATGTTCTCATATTCCCTTTGCCAATTCAAGGCCATGTGAACTCCATGCTCAGACTAGCAGAACTTCTCT
GTCTAGCTGAATTAGATATCACTTTTATTGTTTCAGAGTTCAGCCACAGTCGCTTAATTAAGCATACAAA
TGTTGCCTCCCGTTTTGCCCGTTACCCAGGATTTCAGTTCCAGCCCATATCCGATGGCCTTCCCGATGAT
CACCCCAGAGCAGGCGAAAGAGTCATGGATATTTTGCCTTCAACTAAAAATGTAACGGGACCCCTGTTTA
AGCAGATGATGGTTGAGAATAAGTGCTTTTCTTCTGCTACTCGAAGGCCGATTACTTGCATAATCGCTGA
TGGGGTTTTGAGCTTTGCTGGGGATTTCGCTCAAGAAAAAGGAATCCCTCTTATTTACTTCAGAACTGTT
TCTGCTTGTTCTTTCTGGGCTTGTTTTTGTATGCCTGAACTAATTGAATCTGGTGACATTCCGATTAAAG
GAAATGGTATGGATCTGATAGTGAAAAGCGTGCCGGGGATGGAAACTTTTCTCAGGCGACGAGATCTGCC
GGGGTTTTGCCGAGTCAATGACATTAATGAACCGAAACTCCAGATCCTGAAAACAGAGACAAGACAGACA
ACGAGAGCCCAAGCGGCTATTTTGAACACTTTTGAGGATTTGGAAGGACCAATTCTATCTCAAATTCGCA
AACACATGCCAAGACTTTTCACAATTGGACCAAGTCATTCCCACCTAACATCTAGACTTGAAACCAAGAA
TATCAAGACTTTAATTTCCTCCGGTAGTTTCTGGGAAGAAGATCGAAGCTGTGTGGATTGGCTTGATGCA
CAGCCACCAAGATCTGTTTTATATGTAAGTTTTGGAAGTATTACAGTTGTAACAAGAGATCAACTCCTGG
AATTCTGGTATGGTCTTGTTAATAGTGGACAACGGTTCTTGTGGGTAATGAGGCCAGATTCAATTATGGG
CAAAGATGGGCAAAGCCAGATTCCTGCAGATCTTGAAGAGGGCACAAAAGCCAGAGGTTATATGGTGGGA
TGGGCACCTCAAGAAGAGGTCTTGAATCACCCTGCCATTGGAGGATTTCTGACTCACAGTGGGTGGAATT
CAACTTTAGAGAGTATTGTGGCTGGTGTCCCAATGATATGTTGGCCATACTTTGCGGACCAAATGATAAA
CAGCAGATTTGTGAGTGAAATTTGGAAGATTGGATTGGATATGAAAGATACATGTGATAGAGAGACAATT
GTGAAGATGGTTAGGGAGTTGATGGAGATTAGGAAAGATGAGTTCTTGCAAAGGGCTGATCATATGGCTA
AATTGGCAAAAGAGGCTGTTAGTGAAGGCGGATCCTCATATTCTAACTTGGATGGCCTCGTTGATTACAT
AAAATCACTGATTATTTGAGCTTCTCTAGCTAGAGTCGATCGACAAGCTCGAGTTTCTCCATAATAATGT
GTGAGTAGTTCCCAGATAAGGGAATTAGGGTTCCTATAGGGTTTCGCTCATGTGTTGAGCATATAAGAAA
CCCTTAGTATGTATTTGTATTTGTAAAATACTTCTATCAATAAAATTTCTAATTCCTAAAACCAAAATCC
AGTACTAAAATCCAGATCGCTTTACTTGTCTTCTGCACGAAGTGGTTTAAACTATCAGTGTTTGACAGGA
TATATTGGCGGGTAAACCTAAGAGAAAAGAGCGTTTATTAGAATAATCGGATATTTAAAAGGGCGTGAAA
AGGTTTATCCGTTCGTCCATTTGTATGTGCATGCCAACCACAGGGTTCCCCAGATCAGGCGCTGGCTGCT
GAACCCCCAGCCGGAACTGACCCCACAAGGCCCTAGCGTTTGCAATGCACCAGGTCATCATTGACCCAGG
CGTGTTCCACCAGGCCGCTGCCTCGCAACTCTTCGCAGGCTTCGCCGACCTGCTCGCGCCACTTCTTCAC
GCGGGTGGAATCCGATCCGCACATGAGGCGGAAGGTTTCCAGCTTGAGCGGGTACGGCTCCCGGTGCGAG
CTGAAATAGTCGAACATCCGTCGGGCCGTCGGCGACAGCTTGCGGTACTTCTCCCATATGAATTTCGTGT
AGTGGTCGCCAGCAAACAGCACGACGATTTCCTCGTCGATCAGGACCTGGCAACGGGACGTTTTCTTGCC
ACGGTCCAGGACGCGGAAGCGGTGCAGCAGCGACACCGATTCCAGGTGCCCAACGCGGTCGGACGTGAAG
CCCATCGCCGTCGCCTGTAGGCGCGACAGGCATTCCTCGGCCTTCGTGTAATACCGGCCATTGATCGACC
AGCCCAGGTCCTGGCAAAGCTCGTAGAACGTGAAGGTGATCGGCTCGCCGATAGGGGTGCGCTTCGCGTA
CTCCAACACCTGCTGCCACACCAGTTCGTCATCGTCGGCCCGCAGCTCGACGCCGGTGTAGGTGATCTTC
ACGTCCTTGTTGACGTGGAAAATGACCTTGTTTTGCAGCGCCTCGCGCGGGATTTTCTTGTTGCGCGTGG
TGAACAGGGCAGAGCGGGCCGTGTCGTTTGGCATCGCTCGCATCGTGTCCGGCCACGGCGCAATATCGAA
CAAGGAAAGCTGCATTTCCTTGATCTGCTGCTTCGTGTGTTTCAGCAACGCGGCCTGCTTGGCCTCGCTG
ACCTGTTTTGCCAGGTCCTCGCCGGCGGTTTTTCGCTTCTTGGTCGTCATAGTTCCTCGCGTGTCGATGG
TCATCGACTTCGCCAAACCTGCCGCCTCCTGTTCAAGACGACGCGAACGCTCCACGGCGGCCGATGGCGC
GGGCAGGGCAGGGGGAGCCAGTTGCACGCTGTCGCGCTCGATCTTGGCCGTAGCTTGCTGGACCATCGAG
CCGACGGACTGGAAGGTTTCGCGGGGCGCACGCATGACGGTGCGGCTTGCGATGGTTTCGGCATCCTCGG
CGGAAAACCCCGCGTCGATCAGTTCTTGCCTGTATGCCTTCCGGTCAAACGTCCGATTCATTCACCCTCC
TTGCGGGATTGCCCCGACTCACGCCGGGGCAATGTGCCCTTATTCCTGATTTGACCCGCCTGGTGCCTTG
GTGTCCAGATAATCCACCTTATCGGCAATGAAGTCGGTCCCGTAGACCGTCTGGCCGTCCTTCTCGTACT
TGGTATTCCGAATCTTGCCCTGCACGAATACCAGCGACCCCTTGCCCAAATACTTGCCGTGGGCCTCGGC
CTGAGAGCCAAAACACTTGATGCGGAAGAAGTCGGTGCGCTCCTGCTTGTCGCCGGCATCGTTGCGCCAC
ATCTAGGATCTGCCAGGAACCGTAAAAAGGCCGCGTTGCTGGCGTTTTTCCATAGGCTCCGCCCCCCTGA
CGAGCATCACAAAAATCGACGCTCAAGTCAGAGGTGGCGAAACCCGACAGGACTATAAAGATACCAGGCG
TTTCCCCCTGGAAGCTCCCTCGTGCGCTCTCCTGTTCCGACCCTGCCGCTTACCGGATACCTGTCCGCCT
TTCTCCCTTCGGGAAGCGTGGCGCTTTCTCATAGCTCACGCTGTAGGTATCTCAGTTCGGTGTAGGTCGT
TCGCTCCAAGCTGGGCTGTGTGCACGAACCCCCCGTTCAGCCCGACCGCTGCGCCTTATCCGGTAACTAT
CGTCTTGAGTCCAACCCGGTAAGACACGACTTATCGCCACTGGCAGCAGCCACTGGTAACAGGATTAGCA
GAGCGAGGTATGTAGGCGGTGCTACAGAGTTCTTGAAGTGGTGGCCTAACTACGGCTACACTAGAAGAAC
AGTATTTGGTATCTGCGCTCTGCTGAAGCCAGTTACCTTCGGAAAAAGAGTTGGTAGCTCTTGATCCGGC
AAACAAACCACCGCTGGTAGCGGTGGTTTTTTTGTTTGCAAGCAGCAGATTACGCGCAGAAAAAAAGGAT
CTCAAGAAGATCCTTTGATCTTTTCTACGGGGTCTGACGCTCAGTGGAACGAAAACTCACGTTAAGGGAT
TTTGGTCATGAGATTATCAAAAAGGATCTTCACCTAGATCCTTTTAAATTAAAAATGAAGTTTTAAATCA
ATCTAAAGTATATATGAGTAAACTTGGTCTGACAGTTACCAATGCTTAATCAGTGAGGCACCTATCTCAG
CGATCTGTCTATTTCGTTCATCCATAGTTGCCTGACTCCCCGTCGTGTAGATAACTACGATACGGGAGGG
CTTACCATCTGGCCCCAGTGCTGCAATGATACCGCGAGAACCACGCTCACCGGCTCCAGATTTATCAGCA
ATAAACCAGCCAGCCGGAAGGGCCGAGCGCAGAAGTGGTCCTGCAACTTTATCCGCCTCCATCCAGTCTA
TTAATTGTTGCCGGGAAGCTAGAGTAAGTAGTTCGCCAGTTAATAGTTTGCGCAACGTTGTTGCCATTGC
TACAGGCATCGTGGTGTCACGCTCGTCGTTTGGTATGGCTTCATTCAGCTCCGGTTCCCAACGATCAAGG
CGAGTTACATGATCCCCCATGTTGTGCAAAAAAGCGGTTAGCTCCTTCGGTCCTCCGATCGTTGTCAGAA
GTAAGTTGGCCGCAGTGTTATCACTCATGGTTATGGCAGCACTGCATAATTCTCTTACTGTCATGCCATC
CGTAAGATGCTTTTCTGTGACTGGTGAGTACTCAACCAAGTCATTCTGAGAATAGTGTATGCGGCGACCG
AGTTGCTCTTGCCCGGCGTCAATACGGGATAATACCGCGCCACATAGCAGAACTTTAAAAGTGCTCATCA
TTGGAAAACGTTCTTCGGGGCGAAAACTCTCAAGGATCTTACCGCTGTTGAGATCCAGTTCGATGTAACC
CACTCGTGCACCCAACTGATCTTCAGCATCTTTTACTTTCACCAGCGTTTCTGGGTGAGCAAAAACAGGA
AGGCAAAATGCCGCAAAAAAGGGAATAAGGGCGACACGGAAATGTTGAATACTCATACTCTTCCTTTTTC
AATATTATTGAAGCATTTATCAAGGTTATTGTCTCATGAGCGGATACATATTTGAATGTATTTAGAAAAA
TAAACAAATAGGGGTTCCGCGCACGAATTGGCCAGCGCTGCCATTTTTGGGGTGAGGCCGTTCGCGGCCG
AGGGGCGCAGCCCCTGGGGGGATGGGAGGCCCGCGTTAGCGGGCCGGGAGGGTTCGAGAAGGGGGGGCAC
CCCCCTTCGGCGTGCGCGGTCACGCGCACAGGGCGCAGCCCTGGTTAAAAACAAGGTTTATAAATATTGG
TTTAAAAGCAGGTTAAAAGACAGGTTAGCGGTGGCCGAAAAACGGGCGGAAACCCTTGCAAATGCTGGAT
TTTCTGCCTGTGGACAGCCCCTCAAATGTCAATAGGTGCGCCCCTCATCTGTCAGCACTCTGCCCCTCAA
GTGTCAAGGATCGCGCCCCTCATCTGTCAGTAGTCGCGCCCCTCAAGTGTCAATACCGCAGGGCACTTAT
CCCCAGGCTTGTCCACATCATCTGTGGGAAACTCGCGTAAAATCAGGCGTTTTCGCCGATTTGCGAGGCT
GGCCAGCTCCACGTCGCCGGCCGAAATCGAGCCTGCCCCTCATCTGTCAACGCCGCGCCGGGTGAGTCGG
CCC
